>Addgene plasmid #116719 | pHAGE-BRAF | addgene full sequence | sequence record 241010 | Addgene NGS Result
TGGAAGGGCTAATTCACTCCCAAAGAAGACAAGATATCCTTGATCTGTGGATCTACCACACACAAGGCTA
CTTCCCTGATTAGCAGAACTACACACCAGGGCCAGGGGTCAGATATCCACTGACCTTTGGATGGTGCTAC
AAGCTAGTACCAGTTGAGCCAGATAAGGTAGAAGAGGCCAATAAAGGAGAGAACACCAGCTTGTTACACC
CTGTGAGCCTGCATGGGATGGATGACCCGGAGAGAGAAGTGTTAGAGTGGAGGTTTGACAGCCGCCTAGC
ATTTCATCACGTGGCCCGAGAGCTGCATCCGGAGTACTTCAAGAACTGCTGATATCGAGCTTGCTACAAG
GGACTTTCCGCTGGGGACTTTCCAGGGAGGCGTGGCCTGGGCGGGACTGGGGAGTGGCGAGCCCTCAGAT
CCTGCATATAAGCAGCTGCTTTTTGCCTGTACTGGGTCTCTCTGGTTAGACCAGATCTGAGCCTGGGAGC
TCTCTGGCTAACTAGGGAACCCACTGCTTAAGCCTCAATAAAGCTTGCCTTGAGTGCTTCAAGTAGTGTG
TGCCCGTCTGTTGTGTGACTCTGGTAACTAGAGATCCCTCAGACCCTTTTAGTCAGTGTGGAAAATCTCT
AGCAGTGGCGCCCGAACAGGGACTTGAAAGCGAAAGGGAAACCAGAGGAGCTCTCTCGACGCAGGACTCG
GCTTGCTGAAGCGCGCACGGCAAGAGGCGAGGGGCGGCGACTGGTGAGTACGCCAAAAATTTTGACTAGC
GGAGGCTAGAAGGAGAGAGATGGGTGCGAGAGCGTCAGTATTAAGCGGGGGAGAATTAGATCGCGATGGG
AAAAAATTCGGTTAAGGCCAGGGGGAAAGAAAAAATATAAATTAAAACATATAGTATGGGCAAGCAGGGA
GCTAGAACGATTCGCAGTTAATCCTGGCCTGTTAGAAACATCAGAAGGCTGTAGACAAATACTGGGACAG
CTACAACCATCCCTTCAGACAGGATCAGAAGAACTTAGATCATTATATAATACAGTAGCAACCCTCTATT
GTGTGCATCAAAGGATAGAGATAAAAGACACCAAGGAAGCTTTAGACAAGATAGAGGAAGAGCAAAACAA
AAGTAAGACCACCGCACAGCAAGCGGCCGGCCGCTGATCTTCAGACCTGGAGGAGGAGATATGAGGGACA
ATTGGAGAAGTGAATTATATAAATATAAAGTAGTAAAAATTGAACCATTAGGAGTAGCACCCACCAAGGC
AAAGAGAAGAGTGGTGCAGAGAGAAAAAAGAGCAGTGGGAATAGGAGCTTTGTTCCTTGGGTTCTTGGGA
GCAGCAGGAAGCACTATGGGCGCAGCGTCAATGACGCTGACGGTACAGGCCAGACAATTATTGTCTGGTA
TAGTGCAGCAGCAGAACAATTTGCTGAGGGCTATTGAGGCGCAACAGCATCTGTTGCAACTCACAGTCTG
GGGCATCAAGCAGCTCCAGGCAAGAATCCTGGCTGTGGAAAGATACCTAAAGGATCAACAGCTCCTGGGG
ATTTGGGGTTGCTCTGGAAAACTCATTTGCACCACTGCTGTGCCTTGGAATGCTAGTTGGAGTAATAAAT
CTCTGGAACAGATTTGGAATCACACGACCTGGATGGAGTGGGACAGAGAAATTAACAATTACACAAGCTT
AATACACTCCTTAATTGAAGAATCGCAAAACCAGCAAGAAAAGAATGAACAAGAATTATTGGAATTAGAT
AAATGGGCAAGTTTGTGGAATTGGTTTAACATAACAAATTGGCTGTGGTATATAAAATTATTCATAATGA
TAGTAGGAGGCTTGGTAGGTTTAAGAATAGTTTTTGCTGTACTTTCTATAGTGAATAGAGTTAGGCAGGG
ATATTCACCATTATCGTTTCAGACCCACCTCCCAACCCCGAGGGGACCCGACAGGCCCGAAGGAATAGAA
GAAGAAGGTGGAGAGAGAGACAGAGACAGATCCATTCGATTAGTGAACGGATCTCGACGGTATCGCCGAA
TTCACAAATGGCAGTATTCATCCACAATTTTAAAAGAAAAGGGGGGATTGGGGGGTACAGTGCAGGGGAA
AGAATAGTAGACATAATAGCAACAGACATACAAACTAAAGAATTACAAAAACAAATTACAAAAATTCAAA
ATTTTCGGGTTTATTACAGGGACAGCAGAGATCCAGTTTGGACTAGTCGTGAGGCTCCGGTGCCCGTCAG
TGGGCAGAGCGCACATCGCCCACAGTCCCCGAGAAGTTGGGGGGAGGGGTCGGCAATTGAACCGGTGCCT
AGAGAAGGTGGCGCGGGGTAAACTGGGAAAGTGATGTCGTGTACTGGCTCCGCCTTTTTCCCGAGGGTGG
GGGAGAACCGTATATAAGTGCAGTAGTCGCCGTGAACGTTCTTTTTCGCAACGGGTTTGCCGCCAGAACA
CAGGTAAGTGCCGTGTGTGGTTCCCGCGGGCCTGGCCTCTTTACGGGTTATGGCCCTTGCGTGCCTTGAA
TTACTTCCACCTGGCTGCAGTACGTGATTCTTGATCCCGAGCTTCGGGTTGGAAGTGGGTGGGAGAGTTC
GAGGCCTTGCGCTTAAGGAGCCCCTTCGCCTCGTGCTTGAGTTGAGGCCTGGCCTGGGCGCTGGGGCCGC
CGCGTGCGAATCTGGTGGCACCTTCGCGCCTGTCTCGCTGCTTTCGATAAGTCTCTAGCCATTTAAAATT
TTTGATGACCTGCTGCGACGCTTTTTTTCTGGCAAGATAGTCTTGTAAATGCGGGCCAAGATCTGCACAC
TGGTATTTCGGTTTTTGGGGCCGCGGGCGGCGACGGGGCCCGTGCGTCCCAGCGCACATGTTCGGCGAGG
CGGGGCCTGCGAGCGCGGCCACCGAGAATCGGACGGGGGTAGTCTCAAGCTGGCCGGCCTGCTCTGGTGC
CTGGCCTCGCGCCGCCGTGTATCGCCCCGCCCTGGGCGGCAAGGCTGGCCCGGTCGGCACCAGTTGCGTG
AGCGGAAAGATGGCCGCTTCCCGGCCCTGCTGCAGGGAGCTCAAAATGGAGGACGCGGCGCTCGGGAGAG
CGGGCGGGTGAGTCACCCACACAAAGGAAAAGGGCCTTTCCGTCCTCAGCCGTCGCTTCATGTGACTCCA
CGGAGTACCGGGCGCCGTCCAGGCACCTCGATTAGTTCTCGAGCTTTTGGAGTACGTCGTCTTTAGGTTG
GGGGGAGGGGTTTTATGCGATGGAGTTTCCCCACACTGAGTGGGTGGAGACTGAAGTTAGGCCAGCTTGG
CACTTGATGTAATTCTCCTTGGAATTTGCCCTTTTTGAGTTTGGATCTTGGTTCATTCTCAAGCCTCAGA
CAGTGGTTCAAAGTTTTTTTCTTCCATTTCAGGTGTCGTGAAGCGGCCCTGCAGATATCAACAAGTTTGT
ACAAAAAAGCAGGCACC
[2298 nt withheld, positions 3448-5745]
TAGAACCCAGCTTTCTTGTACAAAGTGGTGATATCCAATTAACCCTCACTAAAGGGTAAGATTAGAAGTT
AATGAAGAACCCTATAGTGAGTCGTATTACCACCCAACTTTTCTATACAAAGTGGTTGATATCCAGCACA
GTGGCGGCCGCTCGAGTCTAGAGGGCCCGCGGTTCGAAGGTAAGCCTATCCCTAACCCTCTCCTCGGTCT
CGATTCTACGCGTACCGGTTAGTAATGAGATCCCTCCCCCCCCCCTAACGTTACTGGCCGAAGCCGCTTG
GAATAAGGCCGGTGTGCGTTTGTCTATATGTTATTTTCCACCATATTGCCGTCTTTTGGCAATGTGAGGG
CCCGGAAACCTGGCCCTGTCTTCTTGACGAGCATTCCTAGGGGTCTTTCCCCTCTCGCCAAAGGAATGCA
AGGTCTGTTGAATGTCGTGAAGGAAGCAGTTCCTCTGGAAGCTTCTTGAAGACAAACAACGTCTGTAGCG
ACCCTTTGCAGGCAGCGGAACCCCCCACCTGGCGACAGGTGCCTCTGCGGCCAAAAGCCACGTGTATAAG
ATACACCTGCAAAGGCGGCACAACCCCAGTGCCACGTTGTGAGTTGGATAGTTGTGGAAAGAGTCAAATG
GCTCTCCTCAAGCGTATTCAACAAGGGGCTGAAGGATGCCCAGAAGGTACCCCATTGTATGGGATCTGAT
CTGGGGCCTCGGTGCACATGCTTTACATGTGTTTAGTCGAGGTTAAAAAAACGTCTAGGCCCCCCGAACC
ACGGGGACGTGGTTTTCCTTTGAAAAACACGATGATAATATGGCCACACATATGACCGAGTACAAGCCCA
CGGTGCGCCTCGCCACCCGCGACGACGTCCCCAGGGCCGTACGCACCCTCGCCGCCGCGTTCGCCGACTA
CCCCGCCACGCGCCACACCGTCGATCCGGACCGCCACATCGAGCGGGTCACCGAGCTGCAAGAACTCTTC
CTCACGCGCGTCGGGCTCGACATCGGCAAGGTGTGGGTCGCGGACGACGGCGCCGCGGTGGCGGTCTGGA
CCACGCCGGAGAGCGTCGAAGCGGGGGCGGTGTTCGCCGAGATCGGCCCGCGCATGGCCGAGTTGAGCGG
TTCCCGGCTGGCCGCGCAGCAACAGATGGAAGGCCTCCTGGCGCCGCACCGGCCCAAGGAGCCCGCGTGG
TTCCTGGCCACCGTCGGCGTCTCGCCCGACCACCAGGGCAAGGGTCTGGGCAGCGCCGTCGTGCTCCCCG
GAGTGGAGGCGGCCGAGCGCGCCGGGGTGCCCGCCTTCCTGGAGACCTCCGCGCCCCGCAACCTCCCCTT
CTACGAGCGGCTCGGCTTCACCGTCACCGCCGACGTCGAGGTGCCCGAAGGACCGCGCACCTGGTGCATG
ACCCGCAAGCCCGGTGCCTAAATCGATAGATCCTAATCAACCTCTGGATTACAAAATTTGTGAAAGATTG
ACTGGTATTCTTAACTATGTTGCTCCTTTTACGCTATGTGGATACGCTGCTTTAATGCCTTTGTATCATG
CTATTGCTTCCCGTATGGCTTTCATTTTCTCCTCCTTGTATAAATCCTGGTTGCTGTCTCTTTATGAGGA
GTTGTGGCCCGTTGTCAGGCAACGTGGCGTGGTGTGCACTGTGTTTGCTGACGCAACCCCCACTGGTTGG
GGCATTGCCACCACCTGTCAGCTCCTTTCCGGGACTTTCGCTTTCCCCCTCCCTATTGCCACGGCGGAAC
TCATCGCCGCCTGCCTTGCCCGCTGCTGGACAGGGGCTCGGCTGTTGGGCACTGACAATTCCGTGGTGTT
GTCGGGGAAATCATCGTCCTTTCCTTGGCTGCTCGCCTGTGTTGCCACCTGGATTCTGCGCGGGACGTCC
TTCTGCTACGTCCCTTCGGCCCTCAATCCAGCGGACCTTCCTTCCCGCGGCCTGCTGCCGGCTCTGCGGC
CTCTTCCGCGTCTTCGCCTTCGCCCTCAGACGAGTCGGATCTCCCTTTGGGCCGCCTCCCCGCCTGAGAT
CCTTTAAGACCAATGACTTACAAGGCAGCTGTAGATCTTAGCCACTTTTTAAAAGAAAAGGGGGGACTGG
AAGGGCTAATTCACTCCCAACGAAGACAAGATCTGCTTTTTGCTTGTACTGGGTCTCTCTGGTTAGACCA
GATCTGAGCCTGGGAGCTCTCTGGCTAACTAGGGAACCCACTGCTTAAGCCTCAATAAAGCTTGCCTTGA
GTGCTTCAAGTAGTGTGTGCCCGTCTGTTGTGTGACTCTGGTAACTAGAGATCCCTCAGACCCTTTTAGT
CAGTGTGGAAAATCTCTAGCAGTAGTAGTTCATGTCATCTTATTATTCAGTATTTATAACTTGCAAAGAA
ATGAATATCAGAGAGTGAGAGGCCCGGGTTAATTAAGGAAAGGGCTAGATCATTCTTGAAGACGAAAGGG
CCTCGTGATACGCCTATTTTTATAGGTTAATGTCATGATAATAATGGTTTCTTAGACGTCAGGTGGCACT
TTTCGGGGAAATGTGCGCGGAACCCCTATTTGTTTATTTTTCTAAATACATTCAAATATGTATCCGCTCA
TGAGACAATAACCCTGATAAATGCTTCAATAATATTGAAAAAGGAAGAGTATGAGTATTCAACATTTCCG
TGTCGCCCTTATTCCCTTTTTTGCGGCATTTTGCCTTCCTGTTTTTGCTCACCCAGAAACGCTGGTGAAA
GTAAAAGATGCTGAAGATCAGTTGGGTGCACGAGTGGGTTACATCGAACTGGATCTCAACAGCGGTAAGA
TCCTTGAGAGTTTTCGCCCCGAAGAACGTTTTCCAATGATGAGCACTTTTAAAGTTCTGCTATGTGGCGC
GGTATTATCCCGTGTTGACGCCGGGCAAGAGCAACTCGGTCGCCGCATACACTATTCTCAGAATGACTTG
GTTGAGTACTCACCAGTCACAGAAAAGCATCTTACGGATGGCATGACAGTAAGAGAATTATGCAGTGCTG
CCATAACCATGAGTGATAACACTGCGGCCAACTTACTTCTGACAACGATCGGAGGACCGAAGGAGCTAAC
CGCTTTTTTGCACAACATGGGGGATCATGTAACTCGCCTTGATCGTTGGGAACCGGAGCTGAATGAAGCC
ATACCAAACGACGAGCGTGACACCACGATGCCTGTAGCAATGGCAACAACGTTGCGCAAACTATTAACTG
GCGAACTACTTACTCTAGCTTCCCGGCAACAATTAATAGACTGGATGGAGGCGGATAAAGTTGCAGGACC
ACTTCTGCGCTCGGCCCTTCCGGCTGGCTGGTTTATTGCTGATAAATCTGGAGCCGGTGAGCGTGGGTCT
CGCGGTATCATTGCAGCACTGGGGCCAGATGGTAAGCCCTCCCGTATCGTAGTTATCTACACGACGGGGA
GTCAGGCAACTATGGATGAACGAAATAGACAGATCGCTGAGATAGGTGCCTCACTGATTAAGCATTGGTA
ACTGTCAGACCAAGTTTACTCATATATACTTTAGATTGATTTAAAACTTCATTTTTAATTTAAAAGGATC
TAGGTGAAGATCCTTTTTGATAATCTCATGACCAAAATCCCTTAACGTGAGTTTTCGTTCCACTGAGCGT
CAGACCCCGTAGAAAAGATCAAAGGATCTTCTTGAGATCCTTTTTTTCTGCGCGTAATCTGCTGCTTGCA
AACAAAAAAACCACCGCTACCAGCGGTGGTTTGTTTGCCGGATCAAGAGCTACCAACTCTTTTTCCGAAG
GTAACTGGCTTCAGCAGAGCGCAGATACCAAATACTGTTCTTCTAGTGTAGCCGTAGTTAGGCCACCACT
TCAAGAACTCTGTAGCACCGCCTACATACCTCGCTCTGCTAATCCTGTTACCAGTGGCTGCTGCCAGTGG
CGATAAGTCGTGTCTTACCGGGTTGGACTCAAGACGATAGTTACCGGATAAGGCGCAGCGGTCGGGCTGA
ACGGGGGGTTCGTGCACACAGCCCAGCTTGGAGCGAACGACCTACACCGAACTGAGATACCTACAGCGTG
AGCTATGAGAAAGCGCCACGCTTCCCGAAGGGAGAAAGGCGGACAGGTATCCGGTAAGCGGCAGGGTCGG
AACAGGAGAGCGCACGAGGGAGCTTCCAGGGGGAAACGCCTGGTATCTTTATAGTCCTGTCGGGTTTCGC
CACCTCTGACTTGAGCGTCGATTTTTGTGATGCTCGTCAGGGGGGCGGAGCCTATGGAAAAACGCCAGCA
ACGCGGCCTTTTTACGGTTCCTGGCCTTTTGCTGGCCTTTTGCTCACATGTTCTTTCCTGCGTTATCCCC
TGATTCTGTGGATAACCGTATTACCGCCTTTGAGTGAGCTGATACCGCTCGCCGCAGCCGAACGACCGAG
CGCAGCGAGTCAGTGAGCGAGGAAGCGGAAGAGCGCCCAATACGCAAACCGCCTCTCCCCGCGCGTTGGC
CGATTCATTAATGCAGCAAGCTCATGGCTGACTAATTTTTTTTATTTATGCAGAGGCCGAGGCCGCCTCG
GCCTCTGAGCTATTCCAGAAGTAGTGAGGAGGCTTTTTTGGAGGCCTAGGCTTTTGCAAAAAGCTCCCCG
TGGCACGACAGGTTTCCCGACTGGAAAGCGGGCAGTGAGCGCAACGCAATTAATGTGAGTTAGCTCACTC
ATTAGGCACCCCAGGCTTTACACTTTATGCTTCCGGCTCGTATGTTGTGTGGAATTGTGAGCGGATAACA
ATTTCACACAGGAAACAGCTATGACATGATTACGAATTTCACAAATAAAGCATTTTTTTCACTGCATTCT
AGTTGTGGTTTGTCCAAACTCATCAATGTATCTTATCATGTCTGGATCAACTGGATAACTCAAGCTAACC
AAAATCATCCCAAACTTCCCACCCCATACCCTATTACCACTGCCAATTACCTGTGGTTTCATTTACTCTA
AACCTGTGATTCCTCTGAATTATTTTCATTTTAAAGAAATTGTATTTGTTAAATATGTACTACAAACTTA
GTAGT
Features (pLannotate 1.2.2; 30 found; start..end, strand, type, name):
    377..634     +  LTR            5' LTR (truncated): truncated 5' long terminal repeat (LTR) from HIV-1
    681..806     +  misc_feature   HIV-1 Ψ: packaging signal of human immunodeficiency virus type 1
    790..1128    +  CDS            HIV-1 gag (fragment): gag protein from human immunodeficiency virus 1; gag
   1303..1536    +  misc_feature   RRE: The Rev response element (RRE) of HIV-1 allows for Rev-dependent mRNA export from the nucleus to the cytoplasm.
   1913..2013    +  CDS            Rev (fragment): human immunodeficiency virus 1 (HIV-1) Rev protein; rev; enhances nuclear export of unspliced and incompletely spliced viral mRNAs
   2058..2175    +  misc_feature   cPPT/CTS: central polypurine tract and central termination sequence of HIV-1
   2223..3401    +  promoter       EF-1α promoter: strong constitutive promoter for human elongation factor EF-1α
   3422..3442    +  protein_bind   attB1: mutant version of attB; core recombination site for the Gateway® BP reaction BP Clonase™
   3448..5745    +  CDS            BRAF (sequence withheld): BRAF_HUMAN - Also known as BRAF1, RAFB1. Experimental evidence at protein level: Swiss-Prot protein existence level 1. Protein kinase involved in the transduction of mitogenic signals from the cell membrane to the nucleus (Probable). Phosphorylates MAP2K1, and thereby activates the MAP kinase signal transduction pathway (PubMed:21441910, PubMed:29433126). May play a role in the postsynaptic responses of hippocampal neurons (PubMed:1508179). From Homo sapiens (Human).
   5750..5774    -  protein_bind   attB2: mutant version of attB; recombination site for the Gateway® BP reaction BP Clonase™
   5782..5800    +  promoter       T3 promoter: promoter for bacteriophage T3 RNA polymerase
   5826..5844    -  promoter       T7 promoter: promoter for bacteriophage T7 RNA polymerase
   5850..5868    -  protein_bind   attB4 (fragment): mutant version of attB; core recombination site for the Gateway® BP reaction BP Clonase™
   5924..5965    +  CDS            V5 tag: epitope tag from simian virus 5
   6091..6553    +  misc_feature   IRES: internal ribosome entry site (IRES) of the encephalomyocarditis virus (EMCV)
   6567..7164    +  CDS            PuroR (fragment): puromycin N-acetyltransferase; pac from Streptomyces; confers resistance to puromycin
   7180..7768    +  misc_feature   WPRE: woodchuck hepatitis virus posttranscriptional regulatory element
   7776..7841    +  CDS            nef (fragment): NEF_HV1Z2 - Experimental evidence at protein level: Swiss-Prot protein existence level 1. Extracellular Nef protein targets CD4(+) T-lymphocytes for apoptosis by interacting with CXCR4 surface receptors. From Human immunodeficiency virus type 1 group M subtype D (isolate Z2/CDC-Z34) (HIV-1).
   7843..8076    +  LTR            3' LTR (ΔU3): self-inactivating 3' long terminal repeat (LTR) from HIV-1
   8281..8385    +  promoter       AmpR promoter: bla
   8386..9246    +  CDS            AmpR: β-lactamase; bla; confers resistance to ampicillin, carbenicillin, and related antibiotics
   9417..10005   +  rep_origin     ori: high-copy-number ColE1/pMB1/pBR322/pUC origin of replication
  10188..10242   +  CDS            lacI (fragment): lac repressor; lacI; The lac repressor binds to the lac operator to inhibit transcription in E. coli. This inhibition can be relieved by adding lactose or isopropyl-β-D-thiogalactopyranoside (IPTG).
  10248..10341   +  rep_origin     SV40 ori (fragment): SV40 origin of replication
  10366..10403   +  CDS            lacI (fragment): lac repressor; lacI; The lac repressor binds to the lac operator to inhibit transcription in E. coli. This inhibition can be relieved by adding lactose or isopropyl-β-D-thiogalactopyranoside (IPTG).
  10416..10437   +  protein_bind   CAP binding site: CAP binding activates transcription in the presence of cAMP. E. coli catabolite activator protein
  10452..10482   +  promoter       lac promoter: promoter for the E. coli lac operon
  10486..10508   +  protein_bind   lac operator (fragment): The lac repressor binds to the lac operator to inhibit transcription in E. coli. This inhibition can be relieved by adding lactose or isopropyl-β-D-thiogalactopyranoside (IPTG). lac repressor encoded by lacI
  10540..10623   +  polyA_signal   SV40 poly(A) signal (fragment): SV40 polyadenylation signal
  10790..329     +  CDS            nef (fragment) (across the origin): NEF_HV1BR - Experimental evidence at protein level: Swiss-Prot protein existence level 1. Extracellular Nef protein targets CD4(+) T-lymphocytes for apoptosis by interacting with CXCR4 surface receptors (PubMed:14990729). From Human immunodeficiency virus type 1 group M subtype B (isolate BRU/LAI) (HIV-1).
