[The description below was written by a language model from this plasmid's Addgene catalogue record and pLannotate feature annotations shown in this document.]
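Description:
pHAGE-BRAF is a 10,790 nt HIV-1-derived lentiviral expression plasmid built on the pHAGE backbone for delivering wild-type human BRAF into mammalian cells. It is maintained in E. coli through a high-copy ColE1/pUC-type origin and an ampicillin resistance gene (β-lactamase) with its own promoter. The record lists a recombination-deficient strain for propagation, as is usual for LTR-containing plasmids. The viral portion comprises a truncated 5' LTR, the Ψ packaging signal with an adjoining gag fragment, the Rev response element for Rev-dependent nuclear export of the genomic RNA, the cPPT/CTS element, and a self-inactivating ΔU3 3' LTR. Because no complete viral genes are annotated, packaging functions would have to be supplied in trans. Short fragments of nef, rev, lacI, the SV40 origin and SV40 poly(A) signal, plus lac promoter/operator elements, appear to be backbone remnants.

Between the LTRs, the constitutive human EF-1α promoter drives the BRAF open reading frame, which encodes the serine/threonine kinase that phosphorylates MAP2K1 and activates the MAP kinase pathway. The coding sequence is flanked by attB1 and attB2 sites, consistent with the recorded Gateway cloning. Downstream lie T3 and T7 promoters, an attB4 fragment and a V5 epitope tag. The V5 tag is separated from the BRAF annotation, and the record does not state whether it is fused in frame to the protein. An EMCV IRES then directs translation of puromycin N-acetyltransferase from the same transcript, allowing puromycin selection of transduced cells, and a WPRE enhances transcript expression. The construct is intended for stable lentiviral BRAF expression, and the associated study concerns functional annotation of somatic cancer mutations, where a wild-type clone would plausibly serve as a reference.
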