Addgene plasmid #116719: pHAGE-BRAF
Purpose: Lentiviral expression of BRAF
Depositing lab: Gordon Mills & Kenneth Scott. Depositing organization: Baylor College of Medicine. Publication: Systematic Functional Annotation of Somatic Mutations in Cancer. Ng PK, Li J, Jeong KJ, Shao S, Chen H, Tsang YH, Sengupta S, Wang Z, Bhavana VH, Tran R, Soewito S, Minussi DC, Moreno D, Kong K, Dogruluk T, Lu H, Gao J, Tokheim C, Zhou DC, Johnson AM, Zeng J, Ip CKM, Ju Z, Wester M, Yu S, Li Y, Vellano CP, Schultz N, Karchin R, Ding L, Lu Y, Cheung LWT, Chen K, Shaw KR, Meric-Bernstam F, Scott KL, Yi S, Sahni N, Liang H, Mills GB. Cancer Cell. 2018 Mar 12;33(3):450-462.e10. doi: 10.1016/j.ccell.2018.01.021. PubMed 29533785.
Backbone
  Vector backbone: pHAGE
  Vector type: Lentiviral
Growth in bacteria
  Bacterial resistance: Ampicillin, 100 μg/mL
  Growth temperature: 37°C
  Growth strain: Stbl3
  Copy number: High Copy
Gene/Insert
  Gene/Insert name: BRAF
  Species: H. sapiens (human)
  Mutation: WT
  Entrez Gene: BRAF (a.k.a. B-RAF1, B-raf, BRAF-1, BRAF1, NS7, RAFB1)
  Cloning method: Gateway Cloning
Terms and licenses: Academic/Nonprofit Terms; Industry Terms: Not Available to Industry
How to cite: pHAGE-BRAF was a gift from Gordon Mills & Kenneth Scott (Addgene plasmid # 116719 ; http://n2t.net/addgene:116719 ; RRID:Addgene_116719)
