>Addgene plasmid #116719 | pHAGE-BRAF | depositor partial sequence | sequence record 219594 | insert
[2298 nt withheld, positions 1-2298]
TAG
